Addgene plasmid #222201: pET20b-mPTER-T258G
Purpose: Bacterial expression of mouse PTER-T258G protein
Depositing lab: Jonathan Long. Depositing organization: Stanford University. Publication: A PTER-dependent pathway of taurine metabolism linked to energy balance. Wei W, Lyu X, Markhard AL, Fu S, Mardjuki RE, Cavanagh PE, Zeng X, Rajniak J, Lu N, Xiao S, Zhao M, Moya-Garzon MD, Truong SD, Chou JC, Wat LW, Chidambaranathan-Reghupaty S, Coassolo L, Xu D, Shen F, Huang W, Ramirez CB, Jang C, Svensson KJ, Fischbach MA, Long JZ. bioRxiv [Preprint]. 2024 Mar 22:2024.03.21.586194. doi: 10.1101/2024.03.21.586194. PubMed 38562797.
Backbone
  Vector backbone: pET-20b
  Vector type: Bacterial Expression
Growth in bacteria
  Bacterial resistance: Ampicillin, 100 μg/mL
  Growth temperature: 37°C
  Growth strain: DH5alpha
  Growth instructions: E. coli BL21 should be used for protein expression.
  Copy number: High Copy
Gene/Insert
  Gene/Insert name: PTER
  Species: M. musculus (mouse)
  Insert size (bp): 1113
  Mutation: T258G
  Entrez Gene: Pter (a.k.a. Mpr56-1)
  Tag / fusion protein: Strep (N terminal on insert); 6xHis (C terminal on backbone)
  Cloning method: Restriction Enzyme; 5′ cloning site NdeI (unknown if destroyed); 3′ cloning site NotI (unknown if destroyed)
Terms and licenses: Academic/Nonprofit Terms; Industry Terms: Not Available to Industry
Depositor comments: Please visit https://doi.org/10.1101/2024.03.21.586194 for bioRxiv preprint.
How to cite: pET20b-mPTER-T258G was a gift from Jonathan Long (Addgene plasmid # 222201 ; http://n2t.net/addgene:222201 ; RRID:Addgene_222201)
