[The description below was written by a language model from this plasmid's Addgene catalogue record and pLannotate feature annotations shown in this document.]
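Description:
pET20b-mPTER-T258G is a bacterial expression plasmid built on the pET-20b backbone for producing a point-mutant form of mouse PTER (phosphotriesterase-related protein) in E. coli. It is propagated through a ColE1/pBR322-type origin and selected with ampicillin via the bla β-lactamase gene and its own promoter. The feature table also shows the pBR322 bom mobility region, a rop annotation and an f1 phage origin, which permits single-stranded DNA production. The catalogue lists the plasmid as high copy, although Rop is normally associated with restrained copy number. The record does not resolve this difference.

The expression cassette runs from a T7 promoter through the strong T7 gene 10 ribosome binding site into the Pter coding sequence and ends at a T7 terminator. Transcription therefore depends on T7 RNA polymerase, which is why cloning strains are used for maintenance and a BL21-type host is indicated for protein production. No lac operator or lacI gene is annotated. The insert, listed as 1113 bp, was cloned between NdeI and NotI and carries the T258G substitution. It has an N-terminal Strep tag supplied with the insert and is fused in frame to the backbone's C-terminal 6xHis tag, which the annotation software reports as a fragment of a longer His tag. The Strep tag itself is not annotated, but there is a gap between the RBS and the start of the Pter match where it could lie. The short "SET1 fragment" call downstream of the His tag is probably a similarity match to backbone sequence rather than a functional fusion partner. The two tags allow affinity purification of the recombinant mutant. According to the record, the plasmid comes from a study of PTER's role in taurine metabolism and energy balance, though the specific effect of the T258G change is not stated.
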