Features (pLannotate 1.2.2; 13 found; start..end, strand, type, name):
     12..440     +  rep_origin     f1 ori (sequence partly withheld): f1 bacteriophage origin of replication; arrow indicates direction of (+) strand synthesis
    493..597     +  promoter       AmpR promoter: bla
    598..1458    +  CDS            AmpR: β-lactamase; bla; confers resistance to ampicillin, carbenicillin, and related antibiotics
   1629..2217    +  rep_origin     ori: high-copy-number ColE1/pMB1/pBR322/pUC origin of replication
   2403..2542    -  misc_feature   bom: basis of mobility region from pBR322
   2644..2835    -  CDS            rop: Rop protein, which maintains plasmids at low copy number; rop
   2852..3232    +  CDS            YPB1_ECOLX: Protein predicted: Swiss-Prot protein existence level 4. From Escherichia coli.
   3344..3362    +  promoter       T7 promoter: promoter for bacteriophage T7 RNA polymerase
   3394..3416    +  RBS            RBS: efficient ribosome binding site from bacteriophage T7 gene 10 (Olins and Rangwala, 1989)
   3457..4500    +  CDS            Pter: PTER_MOUSE - Experimental evidence at protein level: Swiss-Prot protein existence level 1. From Mus musculus (Mouse).
   4516..4533    +  CDS            9xHis (fragment): 9xHis affinity tag
   4543..4592    +  CDS            SET1 (fragment): solubility-enhancement tag derived from T7 phage gene 10B
   4600..4647    +  terminator     T7 terminator: transcription terminator for bacteriophage T7 RNA polymerase
>Addgene plasmid #222201 | pET20b-mPTER-T258G | addgene full sequence | sequence record 442812 | Addgene NGS Result
TGGCGAATGGG
[124 nt withheld, positions 12-135]
C
[91 nt withheld, positions 137-227]
A
[49 nt withheld, positions 229-277]
CCTTTGACGTTGGAGTCCACGTTCTTT
[37 nt withheld, positions 305-341]
ACCCTATCTCGGTCTATTCTTTTGATTTATAAGGGATTTTGCCGATTTCGGCCTATTGGTTAAAAAATGA
GCTGATTTAACAAAAATTTAACGCGAATTTTAACAAAATATTAACGCTTACAATTTAGGTGGCACTTTTC
GGGGAAATGTGCGCGGAACCCCTATTTGTTTATTTTTCTAAATACATTCAAATATGTATCCGCTCATGAG
ACAATAACCCTGATAAATGCTTCAATAATATTGAAAAAGGAAGAGTATGAGTATTCAACATTTCCGTGTC
GCCCTTATTCCCTTTTTTGCGGCATTTTGCCTTCCTGTTTTTGCTCACCCAGAAACGCTGGTGAAAGTAA
AAGATGCTGAAGATCAGTTGGGTGCACGAGTGGGTTACATCGAACTGGATCTCAACAGCGGTAAGATCCT
TGAGAGTTTTCGCCCCGAAGAACGTTTTCCAATGATGAGCACTTTTAAAGTTCTGCTATGTGGCGCGGTA
TTATCCCGTATTGACGCCGGGCAAGAGCAACTCGGTCGCCGCATACACTATTCTCAGAATGACTTGGTTG
AGTACTCACCAGTCACAGAAAAGCATCTTACGGATGGCATGACAGTAAGAGAATTATGCAGTGCTGCCAT
AACCATGAGTGATAACACTGCGGCCAACTTACTTCTGACAACGATCGGAGGACCGAAGGAGCTAACCGCT
TTTTTGCACAACATGGGGGATCATGTAACTCGCCTTGATCGTTGGGAACCGGAGCTGAATGAAGCCATAC
CAAACGACGAGCGTGACACCACGATGCCTGCAGCAATGGCAACAACGTTGCGCAAACTATTAACTGGCGA
ACTACTTACTCTAGCTTCCCGGCAACAATTAATAGACTGGATGGAGGCGGATAAAGTTGCAGGACCACTT
CTGCGCTCGGCCCTTCCGGCTGGCTGGTTTATTGCTGATAAATCTGGAGCCGGTGAGCGTGGGTCTCGCG
GTATCATTGCAGCACTGGGGCCAGATGGTAAGCCCTCCCGTATCGTAGTTATCTACACGACGGGGAGTCA
GGCAACTATGGATGAACGAAATAGACAGATCGCTGAGATAGGTGCCTCACTGATTAAGCATTGGTAACTG
TCAGACCAAGTTTACTCATATATACTTTAGATTGATTTAAAACTTCATTTTTAATTTAAAAGGATCTAGG
TGAAGATCCTTTTTGATAATCTCATGACCAAAATCCCTTAACGTGAGTTTTCGTTCCACTGAGCGTCAGA
CCCCGTAGAAAAGATCAAAGGATCTTCTTGAGATCCTTTTTTTCTGCGCGTAATCTGCTGCTTGCAAACA
AAAAAACCACCGCTACCAGCGGTGGTTTGTTTGCCGGATCAAGAGCTACCAACTCTTTTTCCGAAGGTAA
CTGGCTTCAGCAGAGCGCAGATACCAAATACTGTCCTTCTAGTGTAGCCGTAGTTAGGCCACCACTTCAA
GAACTCTGTAGCACCGCCTACATACCTCGCTCTGCTAATCCTGTTACCAGTGGCTGCTGCCAGTGGCGAT
AAGTCGTGTCTTACCGGGTTGGACTCAAGACGATAGTTACCGGATAAGGCGCAGCGGTCGGGCTGAACGG
GGGGTTCGTGCACACAGCCCAGCTTGGAGCGAACGACCTACACCGAACTGAGATACCTACAGCGTGAGCT
ATGAGAAAGCGCCACGCTTCCCGAAGGGAGAAAGGCGGACAGGTATCCGGTAAGCGGCAGGGTCGGAACA
GGAGAGCGCACGAGGGAGCTTCCAGGGGGAAACGCCTGGTATCTTTATAGTCCTGTCGGGTTTCGCCACC
TCTGACTTGAGCGTCGATTTTTGTGATGCTCGTCAGGGGGGCGGAGCCTATGGAAAAACGCCAGCAACGC
GGCCTTTTTACGGTTCCTGGCCTTTTGCTGGCCTTTTGCTCACATGTTCTTTCCTGCGTTATCCCCTGAT
TCTGTGGATAACCGTATTACCGCCTTTGAGTGAGCTGATACCGCTCGCCGCAGCCGAACGACCGAGCGCA
GCGAGTCAGTGAGCGAGGAAGCGGAAGAGCGCCTGATGCGGTATTTTCTCCTTACGCATCTGTGCGGTAT
TTCACACCGCAATGGTGCACTCTCAGTACAATCTGCTCTGATGCCGCATAGTTAAGCCAGTATACACTCC
GCTATCGCTACGTGACTGGGTCATGGCTGCGCCCCGACACCCGCCAACACCCGCTGACGCGCCCTGACGG
GCTTGTCTGCTCCCGGCATCCGCTTACAGACAAGCTGTGACCGTCTCCGGGAGCTGCATGTGTCAGAGGT
TTTCACCGTCATCACCGAAACGCGCGAGGCAGCTGCGGTAAAGCTCATCAGCGTGGTCGTGAAGCGATTC
ACAGATGTCTGCCTGTTCATCCGCGTCCAGCTCGTTGAGTTTCTCCAGAAGCGTTAATGTCTGGCTTCTG
ATAAAGCGGGCCATGTTAAGGGCGGTTTTTTCCTGTTTGGTCACTGATGCCTCCGTGTAAGGGGGATTTC
TGTTCATGGGGGTAATGATACCGATGAAACGAGAGAGGATGCTCACGATACGGGTTACTGATGATGAACA
TGCCCGGTTACTGGAACGTTGTGAGGGTAAACAACTGGCGGTATGGATGCGGCGGGACCAGAGAAAAATC
ACTCAGGGTCAATGCCAGCGCTTCGTTAATACAGATGTAGGTGTTCCACAGGGTAGCCAGCAGCATCCTG
CGATGCAGATCCGGAACATAATGGTGCAGGGCGCTGACTTCCGCGTTTCCAGACTTTACGAAACACGGAA
ACCGAAGACCATTCATGTTGTTGCTCAGGTCGCAGACGTTTTGCAGCAGCAGTCGCTTCACGTTCGCTCG
CGTATCGGTGATTCATTCTGCTAACCAGTAAGGCAACCCCGCCAGCCTAGCCGGGTCCTCAACGACAGGA
GCACGATCATGCGCACCCGTGGCCAGGACCCAACGCTGCCCGAGATCTCGATCCCGCGAAATTAATACGA
CTCACTATAGGGAGACCACAACGGTTTCCCTCTAGAAATAATTTTGTTTAACTTTAAGAAGGAGATATAC
ATATGTGGAGTCATCCTCAGTTCGAGAAAGGATCCTCGAGCCTTAGTGGCAAAGTGCAAACCGTGCTTGG
CCTTGTCGAACCTTCTCAATTAGGCCGCACTCTGACTCATGAGCATTTGACTATGACCTTTGACAGCTTT
TATTGTCCTCCGCCGCCGTGCCACGAAGTAACTAGCAAAGAGCCGATCATGATGAAGAACTTGTTCTGGA
TTCAAAAAAACCCTTATTCCCACCGCGAGAATTTGCAGTTAAATCAGGAGGTAGGGGCAATCCGTGAGGA
GCTTTTATACTTCAAAGCTAAGGGTGGTGGAGCCTTGGTAGAGAATACTACGACCGGTCTGTCTCGCGAC
GTCCATACTCTTAAGTGGTTAGCAGAACAGACCGGAGTACATATTATCGCAGGCGCGGGCTTCTACGTGG
ATGCGACACATTCGGCAGCCACGCGCGCAATGTCGGTTGAGCAGTTAACGGATGTGCTTATTAATGAAAT
CCTGCATGGTGCTGATGGAACCAGCATCAAATGCGGGGTCATCGGCGAAATCGGATGTAGCTGGCCGTTG
ACCGATTCTGAGCGTAAAATCCTTGAGGCTACAGCGCACGCGCAAGCCCAATTAGGATGTCCGGTTATTA
TCCACCCGGGCCGCAATCCCGGCGCACCGTTCCAGATTATTCGTATTTTGCAAGAAGCAGGGGCAGACAT
TAGCAAAACGGTTATGTCTCACTTAGACCGCACCATCTTCGATAAGAAAGAGCTTTTAGAGTTTGCACAG
CTGGGATGCTACCTTGAGTACGATCTTTTCGGGGGCGAGTTATTGAATTACCAGTTATCCCCGGATATTG
ATATGCCCGATGACAATAAACGTATTCGCCGTGTTCACTTTCTTGTCGACGAGGGGTATGAGGACCGTAT
CTTGATGGCGCACGACATCCACACGAAGCACCGTTTGATGAAGTATGGTGGACATGGGTACTCGCATATC
TTAACAAATATCGTGCCTAAAATGTTGTTGCGTGGATTGACAGAGCGCGTGTTGGATAAAATCCTGATTG
AGAACCCAAAACAGTGGCTTACCTTCAAGGCGGCCGCACTCGAGCACCACCACCACCACCACTGAGATCC
GGCTGCTAACAAAGCCCGAAAGGAAGCTGAGTTGGCTGCTGCCACCGCTGAGCAATAACTAGCATAACCC
CTTGGGGCCTCTAAACGGGTCTTGAGGGGTTTTTTGCTGAAAGGAGGAACTATATCCGGAT
